>Addgene plasmid #47851 | pFAB816 | depositor full sequence | sequence record 68383 | Full Sequence
ATCAGATCATGATCCCCTGCGCCATCAGATCCTTGGCGGCAAGAAAGCCATCCAGTTTACTTTGCAGGGC
TTCCCAACCTTACCAGAGGGCGCCCCAGCTGGCAATTCCGACGTCTAGGGATAACAGGGTAATTACGGCC
CCAGAATTCAAAAGATCTTAAGTAAGTAAGAGTATACGTATATCGGCTAAAACGTATTAAGGCGCTTCGG
CGCCTTTTTTTATGGGGGTATTTTCATCCCAATCCACACGTCCAACGCACAGCAAACACCACGTCGACCC
TATCAGCTGCGTGCTTTCTATGAGTCGTTGCTGCATATCTCCCTATCAGTGATAGAGATTGACATCCCTA
TCAGTGATAGAGATACTGAGCACATCAGCAGGACGCACTGACCTTTGGAATTCATTAAAGAGGAGAAAGG
TACCATGGCGAGTAGCGAAGACGTTATCAAAGAGTTCATGCGTTTCAAAGTTCGTATGGAAGGTTCCGTT
AACGGTCACGAGTTCGAAATCGAAGGTGAAGGTGAAGGTCGTCCGTACGAAGGTACCCAGACCGCTAAAC
TGAAAGTTACCAAAGGTGGTCCGCTGCCGTTCGCTTGGGACATCCTGTCCCCGCAGTTCCAGTACGGTTC
CAAAGCTTACGTTAAACACCCGGCTGACATCCCGGACTACCTGAAACTGTCCTTCCCGGAAGGTTTCAAA
TGGGAACGTGTTATGAACTTCGAAGACGGTGGTGTTGTTACCGTTACCCAGGACTCCTCCCTGCAAGACG
GTGAGTTCATCTACAAAGTTAAACTGCGTGGTACCAACTTCCCGTCCGACGGTCCGGTTATGCAGAAAAA
AACCATGGGTTGGGAAGCTTCCACCGAACGTATGTACCCGGAAGACGGTGCTCTGAAAGGTGAAATCAAA
ATGCGTCTGAAACTGAAAGACGGTGGTCACTACGACGCTGAAGTTAAAACCACCTACATGGCTAAAAAAC
CGGTTCAGCTGCCGGGTGCTTACAAAACCGACATCAAACTGGACATCACCTCCCACAACGAAGACTACAC
CATCGTTGAACAGTACGAACGTGCTGAAGGTCGTCACTCCACCGGTGCTTAATAATCTGCTGAGTGATAG
ACTCAAGGTCGCTCCTAGCGAGTGGCCTTTATGATTATCACTTTACTTATGTGATTAGAGATCAAGCCTT
AACGAACTAAGACCCCCGCACCGAAAGGTCCGGGGGTTTTTTTTGACCTTAAAAACATAACCGAGGAGCA
GACAGGCGGACTCACTATAGAGGGACAAACTCAAGGTCATTCGCAAGAGTGGCCTTTATGATTGACCTTC
TTCCGGTTAATCAATTCATTAAAGAGGAGAAAGGTACCATGAGCAAAGGAGAAGAACTTTTCACTGGAGT
TGTCCCAATTCTTGTTGAATTAGATGGTGATGTTAATGGGCACAAATTTTCTGTCCGTGGAGAGGGTGAA
GGTGATGCTACAAACGGAAAACTCACCCTTAAATTTATTTGCACTACTGGAAAACTACCTGTTCCGTGGC
CAACACTTGTCACTACTCTGACCTATGGTGTTCAATGCTTTTCCCGTTATCCGGATCACATGAAACGGCA
TGACTTTTTCAAGAGTGCCATGCCCGAAGGTTATGTACAGGAACGCACTATATCTTTCAAAGATGACGGG
ACCTACAAGACGCGTGCTGAAGTCAAGTTTGAAGGTGATACCCTTGTTAATCGTATCGAGTTAAAGGGTA
TTGATTTTAAAGAAGATGGAAACATTCTTGGACACAAACTCGAGTACAACTTTAACTCACACAATGTATA
CATCACGGCAGACAAACAAAAGAATGGAATCAAAGCTAACTTCAAAATTCGCCACAACGTTGAAGATGGT
TCCGTTCAACTAGCAGACCATTATCAACAAAATACTCCAATTGGCGATGGCCCTGTCCTTTTACCAGACA
ACCATTACCTGTCGACACAATCTGTCCTTTCGAAAGATCCCAACGAAAAGCGTGACCACATGGTCCTTCT
TGAGTTTGTAACTGCTGCTGGGATTACACATGGCATGGATGAGCTCTACAAATAAGGATCGGTTGTCGAG
TAAGGATCTCCAGGCATCAAATAAAACGAAAGGCTCAGTCGAAAGACTGGGCCTTTCGTTTTATCTGTTG
TTTGTCGGTGAACGCTCTCTACTAGAGTCACACTGGCTCACCTTCGGGTGGGCCTTTCTGCGTTTATAGG
ATCCTAACTCGAGCTGAAGCCAATAGGGATAACAGGGTAATCCTAGGGATATATTCCGCTTCCTCGCTCA
CTGACTCGCTACGCTCGGTCGTTCGACTGCGGCGAGCGGAAATGGCTTACGAACGGGGCGGAGATTTCCT
GGAAGATGCCAGGAAGATACTTAACAGGGAAGTGAGAGGGCCGCGGCAAAGCCGTTTTTCCATAGGCTCC
GCCCCCCTGACAAGCATCACGAAATCTGACGCTCAAATCAGTGGTGGCGAAACCCGACAGGACTATAAAG
ATACCAGGCGTTTCCCCCTGGCGGCTCCCTCGTGCGCTCTCCTGTTCCTGCCTTTCGGTTTACCGGTGTC
ATTCCGCTGTTATGGCCGCGTTTGTCTCATTCCACGCCTGACACTCAGTTCCGGGTAGGCAGTTCGCTCC
AAGCTGGACTGTATGCACGAACCCCCCGTTCAGTCCGACCGCTGCGCCTTATCCGGTAACTATCGTCTTG
AGTCCAACCCGGAAAGACATGCAAAAGCACCACTGGCAGCAGCCACTGGTAATTGATTTAGAGGAGTTAG
TCTTGAAGTCATGCGCCGGTTAAGGCTAAACTGAAAGGACAAGTTTTGGTGACTGCGCTCCTCCAAGCCA
GTTACCTCGGTTCAAAGAGTTGGTAGCTCAGAGAACCTTCGAAAAACCGCCCTGCAAGGCGGTTTTTTCG
TTTTCAGAGCAAGAGATTACGCGCAGACCAAAACGATCTCAAGAAGATCATCTTATTAATCAGATAAAAT
ATTTCTAGATTTCAGTGCAATTTATCTCTTCAAATGTAGCACCTGAAGTCAGCCCCATACGATATAAGTT
GTTACTAGTGCTTGGATTCTCACCAATAAAAAACGCCCGGCGGCAACCGAGCGTTCTGAACAAATCCAGA
TGGAGTTCTGAGGTCATTACTGGATCTATCAACAGGAGTCCAAGCGAGCTCTCGAACCCCAGAGTCCCGC
TCAGAAGAACTCGTCAAGAAGGCGATAGAAGGCGATGCGCTGCGAATCGGGAGCGGCGATACCGTAAAGC
ACGAGGAAGCGGTCAGCCCATTCGCCGCCAAGCTCTTCAGCAATATCACGGGTAGCCAACGCTATGTCCT
GATAGCGGTCCGCCACACCCAGCCGGCCACAGTCGATGAATCCAGAAAAGCGGCCATTTTCCACCATGAT
ATTCGGCAAGCAGGCATCGCCATGGGTCACGACGAGATCCTCGCCGTCGGGCATGCGCGCCTTGAGCCTG
GCGAACAGTTCGGCTGGCGCGAGCCCCTGATGCTCTTCGTCCAGATCATCCTGATCGACAAGACCGGCTT
CCATCCGAGTACGTGCTCGCTCGATGCGATGTTTCGCTTGGTGGTCGAATGGGCAGGTAGCCGGATCAAG
CGTATGCAGCCGCCGCATTGCATCAGCCATGATGGATACTTTCTCGGCAGGAGCAAGGTGAGATGACAGG
AGATCCTGCCCCGGCACTTCGCCCAATAGCAGCCAGTCCCTTCCCGCTTCAGTGACAACGTCGAGCACAG
CTGCGCAAGGAACGCCCGTCGTGGCCAGCCACGATAGCCGCGCTGCCTCGTCCTGCAGTTCATTCAGGGC
ACCGGACAGGTCGGTCTTGACAAAAAGAACCGGGCGCCCCTGCGCTGACAGCCGGAACACGGCGGCATCA
GAGCAGCCGATTGTCTGTTGTGCCCAGTCATAGCCGAATAGCCTCTCCACCCAAGCGGCCGGAGAACCTG
CGTGCAATCCATCTTGTTCAATCATGCGAAACGATCCTCATCCTGTCTCTTG
Features (pLannotate 1.2.2; 10 found; start..end, strand, type, name):
      5..109     -  CDS            tnpA (fragment): TN5P_ECOLX - Also known as tnp. Experimental evidence at protein level: Swiss-Prot protein existence level 1. Mediates transposition of transposon Tn5 by a 'cut and paste' mechanism. First, the monomeric transposase binds the 19 bp inverted DNA repeats flanking the transposon. Then, dimerization of the DNA- bound transposase creates a synaptic DNA complex. After nicking of the first DNA strand, excision of the transposon proceeds through a series of intermediates. The transposase then mediates the insertion of the transposon at a new site by strand transfer. The activity of the wild- type tran
    320..393     +  promoter       PLtetO-1 promoter: modified phage lambda PL promoter with tet operator sites (Lutz and Bujard, 1997)
    425..1102    +  CDS            mRFP1: monomeric derivative of DsRed (Campbell et al., 2002)
   1369..2082    +  CDS            Superfolder GFP: Superfolder GFP is a basic (constitutively fluorescent) green fluorescent protein published in 2005, derived from Aequorea victoria. It is reported to be a very rapidly-maturing weak dimer.
   2118..2189    +  terminator     rrnB T1 terminator: transcription terminator T1 from the E. coli rrnB gene
   2205..2232    +  terminator     T7Te terminator: phage T7 early transcription terminator
   2294..2349    -  rep_origin     RSF ori (fragment): Plasmids containing the RSF 1030 origin of replication can be propagated in E. coli cells that contain additional plasmids with compatible origins.
   2437..2982    -  rep_origin     p15A ori: Plasmids containing the medium-copy-number p15A origin of replication can be propagated in E. coli cells that contain a second plasmid with the ColE1 origin.
   3096..3190    -  terminator     lambda t0 terminator: transcription terminator from phage lambda
   3224..4015    -  CDS            neo: KKA2_KLEPN - Also known as kan, nptII. Experimental evidence at protein level: Swiss-Prot protein existence level 1. Resistance to kanamycin, neomycin, paromomycin, ribostamycin, butirosin and gentamicin B. From Klebsiella pneumoniae.
