[The description below was written by a language model from this plasmid's Addgene catalogue record and pLannotate feature annotations shown in this document.]
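Description:
pFAB816 is a bacterial expression and synthetic-biology reporter plasmid from the BIOFAB collection, built on the pFAB768 backbone and used to quantify the efficiency of the ilvGEDA transcription terminator in E. coli. It is selected with kanamycin through a neo (nptII) aminoglycoside phosphotransferase gene, which is followed by a lambda t0 terminator. Replication relies on a p15A origin. The catalogue lists the plasmid as high copy, whereas p15A is generally regarded as a medium-copy origin compatible with ColE1-type plasmids. The annotation also picks up short fragments resembling an RSF origin and the Tn5 transposase. The latter is probably residual sequence flanking the Tn5-derived resistance gene rather than a functional part.

The measurement cassette is a single two-colour transcription unit. A tet-operator-containing lambda PL derivative drives it; the catalogue names this promoter pLTetO6 and the feature table annotates it as PLtetO-1. It transcribes mRFP1 and then superfolder GFP, and the unit is closed by tandem rrnB T1 and T7Te terminators. The test terminator was cloned through BsaI sites, which were destroyed in the process, into the gap between the two fluorescent protein genes. It is not annotated as a feature in the table. Transcripts that stop at the terminator yield only red fluorescence, while read-through also yields green, so the GFP-to-RFP ratio reports termination strength.

According to the depositor, RNase III cleavage sites flank the terminator, presumably to separate the upstream and downstream mRNA segments so that the insert does not affect the stability or translation of either reporter. The depositor reports a measured termination efficiency of 99% and notes that the terminator can be PCR-amplified with or without the RNase III sites for reuse as a standard part.
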