Addgene plasmid #47851: pFAB816
Purpose: BIOFAB reporter plasmid for measuring ilvGEDA termination efficiency
Depositing lab: Drew Endy. Depositing organization: Stanford University. Publication: Precise and reliable gene expression via standard transcription and translation initiation elements. Mutalik VK, Guimaraes JC, Cambray G, Lam C, Christoffersen MJ, Mai QA, Tran AB, Paull M, Keasling JD, Arkin AP, Endy D. Nat Methods. 2013 Apr;10(4):354-60. doi: 10.1038/nmeth.2404. Epub 2013 Mar 10. PubMed 23474465.
Backbone
  Vector backbone: pFAB768
  Backbone size w/o insert (bp): 3967
  Vector type: Bacterial Expression, Synthetic Biology
Growth in bacteria
  Bacterial resistance: Kanamycin, 50 μg/mL
  Growth temperature: 37°C
  Growth strain: DH10B
  Copy number: High Copy
Gene/Insert
  Gene/Insert name: ilvGEDA
  Species: Synthetic
  Promoter: pLTetO6
  Cloning method: Restriction Enzyme; 5′ cloning site BsaI (destroyed during cloning); 3′ cloning site BsaI (destroyed during cloning)
  Sequencing primers: 5′ Neo-R; 3′ p15A-R
Terms and licenses: Academic/Nonprofit Terms; Industry Terms: Not Available to Industry
Depositor comments: Terminator efficiency measured at 99%. Terminator inserted between RFP and GFP and flanked by Rnase III sites. RNase sites have sequences GTGATAGACTCAAGGTCGCTCCTAGCGAGTGGCCTTTATGATTATCAC and AGAGGGACAAACTCAAGGTCATTCGCAAGAGTGGCCTTTATGATTGACCTTCT, respectively. Terminator can be amplified by PCR with or without these sites, as desired.
How to cite: pFAB816 was a gift from Drew Endy (Addgene plasmid # 47851 ; http://n2t.net/addgene:47851 ; RRID:Addgene_47851)
