>Addgene plasmid #47851 | pFAB816 | addgene partial sequence | sequence record 69954 | GFP_R
TGGTACCTTTCTCCTCTTTAATGAATTGATTAACCGGAAGAAGGTCAATCATAAAGGCCACTCTTGCGAA
TGACCTTGAGTTTGTCCCTCTATAGTGAGTCCGCCTGTCTGCTCCTCGGTTATGTTTTTAAGGTCAAAAA
AAACCCCCGGACCTTTCGGTGCGGGGGTCTTAGTTCGTTAAGGCTTGATCTCTAATCACATAAGTAAAGT
GATAATCATAAAGGCCACTCGCTAGGAGCGACCTTGAGTCTATCACTCAGCAGATTATTAAGCACCGGTG
GAGTGACGACCTTCAGCACGTTCGTACTGTTCAACGATGGTGTAGTCTTCGTTGTGGGAGGTGATGTCCA
GTTTGATGTCGGTTTTGTAAGCACCCGGCAGCTGAACCGGTTTTTTAGCCATGTAGGTGGTTTTAACTTC
AGCGTCGTAGTGACCACCGTCTTTCAGTTTCAGACGCATTTTGATTTCACCTTTCAGAGCACCGTCTTCC
GGGTACATACGTTCGGTGGAAGCTTCCCAACCCATGGTTTTTTTCTGCATAACCGGACCGTCGGACGGGA
AGTTGGTACCACGCAGTTTAACTTTGTAGATGAACTCACCGTCTTGCAGGGAGGAGTCCTGGGTAACGGT
AACAACACCACCGTCTTCGAAGTTCATAACACGTTCCCATTTGAAACCTTCCGGGAAGGACAGTTTCAGG
TAGTCCGGGATGTCAGCCGGGTGTTTAACGTAAGCTTTGGAACCGTACTGGAACTGCGGGGACAGGATGT
CCCAAGCGAACGGCAGCGGACCACCTTTGGTAACTTTCAGTTTAGCGGTCTGGGTACCTTCGTACGGACG
ACCTTCACCTTCACCTTCGATTTCGAACTCGTGACCGTTAACGGAACCTTCCATAC
