>Addgene plasmid #47851 | pFAB816 | addgene partial sequence | sequence record 69974 | Neo-R 5'-GCCCAGTCATAGCCGAATAG-3'
TCATGCGAAACGATCCTCATCCTGTCTCTTGATCAGATCATGATCCCCTGCGCCATCAGATCCTTGGCGG
CAAGAAAGCCATCCAGTTTACTTTGCAGGGCTTCCCAACCTTACCAGAGGGCGCCCCAGCTGGCAATTCC
GACGTCTAGGGATAACAGGGTAATTACGGCCCCAGAATTCAAAAGATCTTAAGTAAGTAAGAGTATACGT
ATATCGGCTAAAACGTATTAAGGCGCTTCGGCGCCTTTTTTTATGGGGGTATTTTCATCCCAATCCACAC
GTCCAACGCACAGCAAACACCACGTCGACCCTATCAGCTGCGTGCTTTCTATGAGTCGTTGCTGCATATC
TCCCTATCAGTGATAGAGATTGACATCCCTATCAGTGATAGAGATACTGAGCACATCAGCAGGACGCACT
GACCTTTGGAATTCATTAAAGAGGAGAAAGGTACCATGGCGAGTAGCGAAGACGTTATCAAAGAGTTCAT
GCGTTTCAAAGTTCGTATGGAAGGTTCCGTTAACGGTCACGAGTTCGAAATCGAAGGTGAAGGTGAAGGT
CGTCCGTACGAAGGTACCCAGACCGCTAAACTGAAAGTTACCAAAGGTGGTCCGCTGCCGTTCGCTTGGG
ACATCCTGTCCCCGCAGTTCCAGTACGGTTCCAAAGCTTACGTTAAACACCCGGCTGACATCCCGGACTA
CCTGAAACTGTCCTTCCCGGAAGGTTTCAAATGGGAACGTGTTATGAACTTCGAAGACGGTGGTGTTGTT
ACCGTTACCCAGGACTCCTCCCTGCAAGACGGTGAGTTCATCTACAAAGTTAAACTGCGTGGTACCAACT
TCCCGTCCGACGGTCCGGTTATGCAGA
