>Addgene plasmid #47851 | pFAB816 | depositor partial sequence | sequence record 74691 | ilvGEDA
TAGAGATCAAGCCTTAACGAACTAAGACCCCCGCACCGAAAGGTCCGGGGGTTTTTTTTGACCTTAAAAA
CATAACCGAGGAGCAGACA
